Addgene plasmid #158678: TRE reporter backbone
Purpose: (Empty Backbone) This plasmid serves as the backbone for the TRE reporters described in our paper. It's a promoterless-mStrawberry-pGK-BSD backbone to which we insert a pathway specific promoter before the mStrawberry
Depositing lab: Ravid Straussman. Depositing organization: Weizmann Institute of Science. Publication: Visual barcodes for clonal-multiplexing of live microscopy-based assays. Kaufman T, Nitzan E, Firestein N, Ginzberg MB, Iyengar S, Patel N, Ben-Hamo R, Porat Z, Hunter J, Hilfinger A, Rotter V, Kafri R, Straussman R. Nat Commun. 2022 May 18;13(1):2725. doi: 10.1038/s41467-022-30008-0. PubMed 35585055.
Backbone
  Vector backbone: pLKO.1
  Backbone size (bp): 7728
  Vector type: Mammalian Expression, Lentiviral
  Selectable markers: Blasticidin
  Tag / fusion protein: mStrawberry (C terminal on backbone)
Growth in bacteria
  Bacterial resistance: Ampicillin, 100 μg/mL
  Growth temperature: 37°C
  Growth strain: NEB Stable
  Copy number: High Copy
Gene/Insert
  Gene/Insert name: None
  Tag / fusion protein: mStrawberry (C terminal on backbone)
Resource information
  A portion of this plasmid was derived from a plasmid made by: mStrawberry-N1
Terms and licenses: Academic/Nonprofit Terms; Industry Terms: Not Available to Industry
How to cite: TRE reporter backbone was a gift from Ravid Straussman (Addgene plasmid # 158678 ; http://n2t.net/addgene:158678 ; RRID:Addgene_158678)
