[The description below was written by a language model from this plasmid's Addgene catalogue record and pLannotate feature annotations shown in this document.]
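Description:
TRE reporter backbone is an empty, 7,728 bp lentiviral vector built on pLKO.1 and intended as the starting scaffold for a family of transcriptional response element (pathway activity) reporters for mammalian cells. It is propagated in E. coli through a high-copy ColE1/pUC-type origin with ampicillin resistance (AmpR under its own bla promoter). It also retains an f1 origin and remnants of a cloning-vector lac region (lacZα and lacI fragments, lac promoter/operator, T3 and T7 promoters).

The viral portion follows a third-generation, self-inactivating design. An RSV promoter drives a truncated HIV-1 5' LTR, followed by the Ψ packaging signal with a gag fragment and the RRE for Rev-dependent export of the genomic RNA. The ΔU3 3' LTR is followed by an SV40 poly(A) signal and SV40 origin. Between the LTRs sits an mStrawberry red fluorescent protein coding sequence with no annotated promoter in front of it, derived in part from mStrawberry-N1. Next come a cPPT/CTS element, a human PGK promoter driving blasticidin S deaminase (BSD), and a WPRE to enhance transcript expression.

The design calls for a pathway-specific promoter or response element to be cloned immediately upstream of mStrawberry, so that red fluorescence reports activity of the chosen signalling pathway. The constitutive PGK-BSD cassette allows blasticidin selection of transduced cells regardless of reporter state. No insert is present as deposited, and the record does not specify the cloning sites used. The associated work concerns multiplexed live-cell microscopy assays.
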