Features (pLannotate 1.2.2; 26 found; start..end, strand, type, name):
      1..708     +  CDS            mStrawberry: mStrawberry is a basic (constitutively fluorescent) red fluorescent protein published in 2004, derived from Discosoma sp.. It is reported to be a somewhat slowly-maturing monomer with low acid sensitivity.
    753..870     +  misc_feature   cPPT/CTS: central polypurine tract and central termination sequence of HIV-1
    929..1429    +  promoter       hPGK promoter: human phosphoglycerate kinase 1 promoter
   1441..1836    +  CDS            BSD: blasticidin S deaminase; Aspergillus terreus BSD; confers resistance to blasticidin
   1872..2460    +  misc_feature   WPRE: woodchuck hepatitis virus posttranscriptional regulatory element
   2511..2530    +  misc_feature   cPPT/CTS (fragment): central polypurine tract and central termination sequence of HIV-1
   2532..2765    +  LTR            3' LTR (ΔU3): self-inactivating 3' long terminal repeat (LTR) from HIV-1
   2843..2964    +  polyA_signal   SV40 poly(A) signal: SV40 polyadenylation signal
   3004..3139    +  rep_origin     SV40 ori: SV40 origin of replication
   3160..3178    -  promoter       T7 promoter: promoter for bacteriophage T7 RNA polymerase
   3186..3341    +  CDS            lacZα (fragment): LacZα fragment of β-galactosidase; lacZ fragment
   3346..3774    +  rep_origin     f1 ori (sequence partly withheld): f1 bacteriophage origin of replication; arrow indicates direction of (+) strand synthesis
   3827..3931    +  promoter       AmpR promoter: bla
   3932..4792    +  CDS            AmpR: β-lactamase; bla; confers resistance to ampicillin, carbenicillin, and related antibiotics
   4963..5551    +  rep_origin     ori: high-copy-number ColE1/pMB1/pBR322/pUC origin of replication
   5734..5826    +  CDS            lacI (fragment): lac repressor; lacI; The lac repressor binds to the lac operator to inhibit transcription in E. coli. This inhibition can be relieved by adding lactose or isopropyl-β-D-thiogalactopyranoside (IPTG).
   5839..5860    +  protein_bind   CAP binding site: CAP binding activates transcription in the presence of cAMP. E. coli catabolite activator protein
   5875..5905    +  promoter       lac promoter: promoter for the E. coli lac operon
   5913..5929    +  protein_bind   lac operator: The lac repressor binds to the lac operator to inhibit transcription in E. coli. This inhibition can be relieved by adding lactose or isopropyl-β-D-thiogalactopyranoside (IPTG). lac repressor encoded by lacI
   5974..5992    +  promoter       T3 promoter: promoter for bacteriophage T3 RNA polymerase
   6020..6246    +  promoter       RSV promoter: Rous sarcoma virus enhancer/promoter
   6247..6427    +  LTR            5' LTR (truncated): truncated 5' long terminal repeat (LTR) from HIV-1
   6474..6599    +  misc_feature   HIV-1 Ψ: packaging signal of human immunodeficiency virus type 1
   6583..6946    +  CDS            HIV-1 gag (fragment): gag protein from human immunodeficiency virus 1; gag
   7092..7325    +  misc_feature   RRE: The Rev response element (RRE) of HIV-1 allows for Rev-dependent mRNA export from the nucleus to the cytoplasm.
   7702..7728    +  CDS            Rev (fragment): human immunodeficiency virus 1 (HIV-1) Rev protein; rev; enhances nuclear export of unspliced and incompletely spliced viral mRNAs
>Addgene plasmid #158678 | TRE reporter backbone | addgene full sequence | sequence record 309765 | Addgene NGS Result
ATGGTGAGCAAGGGCGAGGAGAATAACATGGCCATCATCAAGGAGTTCATGCGCTTCAAGGTGCGCATGG
AGGGCTCCGTGAACGGCCACGAGTTCGAGATCGAGGGCGAGGGCGAGGGCCGCCCCTACGAGGGCACCCA
GACCGCCAAGCTGAAGGTGACCAAGGGTGGCCCCCTGCCCTTCGCCTGGGACATCCTAACCCCCAACTTC
ACCTACGGCTCCAAGGCCTACGTGAAGCACCCCGCCGACATCCCCGACTACTTGAAGCTGTCCTTCCCCG
AGGGCTTCAAGTGGGAGCGCGTGATGAACTTCGAGGACGGCGGCGTGGTGACCGTGACCCAGGACTCCTC
CCTGCAGGACGGCGAGTTCATCTACAAGGTGAAGCTGCGCGGCACCAACTTCCCCTCCGACGGCCCCGTA
ATGCAGAAGAAGACCATGGGCTGGGAGGCCTCCTCCGAGCGGATGTACCCCGAGGACGGCGCCCTGAAGG
GCGAGATCAAGATGAGGCTGAAGCTGAAGGACGGCGGCCACTACGACGCTGAGGTCAAGACCACCTACAA
GGCCAAGAAGCCCGTGCAGCTGCCCGGCGCCTACATCGTCGGCATCAAGTTGGACATCACCTCCCACAAC
GAGGACTACACCATCGTGGAACTGTACGAACGCGCCGAGGGCCGCCACTCCACCGGCGGCATGGACGAGC
TGTACAAGTAAGAATTCTAGATCTTGAGACAAATGGCAGTATTCATCCACAATTTTAAAAGAAAAGGGGG
GATTGGGGGGTACAGTGCAGGGGAAAGAATAGTAGACATAATAGCAACAGACATACAAACTAAAGAATTA
CAAAAACAAATTACAAAAATTCAAAATTTTCGGGTTTATTACAGGGACAGCAGAGATCCACTTTGGCGCC
GGCTCGAGGGGGCCCGGGTTGCGCCTTTTCCAAGGCAGCCCTGGGTTTGCGCAGGGACGCGGCTGCTCTG
GGCGTGGTTCCGGGAAACGCAGCGGCGCCGACCCTGGGTCTCGCACATTCTTCACGTCCGTTCGCAGCGT
CACCCGGATCTTCGCCGCTACCCTTGTGGGCCCCCCGGCGACGCTTCCTGCTCCGCCCCTAAGTCGGGAA
GGTTCCTTGCGGTTCGCGGCGTGCCGGACGTGACAAACGGAAGCCGCACGTCTCACTAGTACCCTCGCAG
ACGGACAGCGCCAGGGAGCAATGGCAGCGCGCCGACCGCGATGGGCTGTGGCCAATAGCGGCTGCTCAGC
AGGGCGCGCCGAGAGCAGCGGCCGGGAAGGGGCGGTGCGGGAGGCGGGGTGTGGGGCGGTAGTGTGGGCC
CTGTTCCTGCCCGCGCGGTGTTCCGCATTCTGCAAGCCTCCGGAGCGCACGTCGGCAGTCGGCTCCCTCG
TTGACCGAATCACCGACCTCTCTCCCCAGGGGGTACCACCATGGCCAAGCCTTTGTCTCAAGAAGAATCC
ACCCTCATTGAAAGAGCAACGGCTACAATCAACAGCATCCCCATCTCTGAAGACTACAGCGTCGCCAGCG
CAGCTCTCTCTAGCGACGGCCGCATCTTCACTGGTGTCAATGTATATCATTTTACTGGGGGACCTTGTGC
AGAACTCGTGGTGCTGGGCACTGCTGCTGCTGCGGCAGCTGGCAACCTGACTTGTATCGTCGCGATCGGA
AATGAGAACAGGGGCATCTTGAGCCCCTGCGGACGGTGCCGACAGGTGCTTCTCGATCTGCATCCTGGGA
TCAAAGCCATAGTGAAGGACAGTGATGGACAGCCGACGGCAGTTGGGATTCGTGAATTGCTGCCCTCTGG
TTATGTGTGGGAGGGCCTGCAGCTGCAGTAGTAAAGACGCGTTAAGTCGACAATCAACCTCTGGATTACA
AAATTTGTGAAAGATTGACTGGTATTCTTAACTATGTTGCTCCTTTTACGCTATGTGGATACGCTGCTTT
AATGCCTTTGTATCATGCTATTGCTTCCCGTATGGCTTTCATTTTCTCCTCCTTGTATAAATCCTGGTTG
CTGTCTCTTTATGAGGAGTTGTGGCCCGTTGTCAGGCAACGTGGCGTGGTGTGCACTGTGTTTGCTGACG
CAACCCCCACTGGTTGGGGCATTGCCACCACCTGTCAGCTCCTTTCCGGGACTTTCGCTTTCCCCCTCCC
TATTGCCACGGCGGAACTCATCGCCGCCTGCCTTGCCCGCTGCTGGACAGGGGCTCGGCTGTTGGGCACT
GACAATTCCGTGGTGTTGTCGGGGAAATCATCGTCCTTTCCTTGGCTGCTCGCCTGTGTTGCCACCTGGA
TTCTGCGCGGGACGTCCTTCTGCTACGTCCCTTCGGCCCTCAATCCAGCGGACCTTCCTTCCCGCGGCCT
GCTGCCGGCTCTGCGGCCTCTTCCGCGTCTTCGCCTTCGCCCTCAGACGAGTCGGATCTCCCTTTGGGCC
GCCTCCCCGCGTCGACTTTAAGACCAATGACTTACAAGGCAGCTGTAGATCTTAGCCACTTTTTAAAAGA
AAAGGGGGGACTGGAAGGGCTAATTCACTCCCAACGAAGACAAGATCTGCTTTTTGCTTGTACTGGGTCT
CTCTGGTTAGACCAGATCTGAGCCTGGGAGCTCTCTGGCTAACTAGGGAACCCACTGCTTAAGCCTCAAT
AAAGCTTGCCTTGAGTGCTTCAAGTAGTGTGTGCCCGTCTGTTGTGTGACTCTGGTAACTAGAGATCCCT
CAGACCCTTTTAGTCAGTGTGGAAAATCTCTAGCAGTACGTATAGTAGTTCATGTCATCTTATTATTCAG
TATTTATAACTTGCAAAGAAATGAATATCAGAGAGTGAGAGGAACTTGTTTATTGCAGCTTATAATGGTT
ACAAATAAAGCAATAGCATCACAAATTTCACAAATAAAGCATTTTTTTCACTGCATTCTAGTTGTGGTTT
GTCCAAACTCATCAATGTATCTTATCATGTCTGGCTCTAGCTATCCCGCCCCTAACTCCGCCCATCCCGC
CCCTAACTCCGCCCAGTTCCGCCCATTCTCCGCCCCATGGCTGACTAATTTTTTTTATTTATGCAGAGGC
CGAGGCCGCCTCGGCCTCTGAGCTATTCCAGAAGTAGTGAGGAGGCTTTTTTGGAGGCCTAGGGACGTAC
CCAATTCGCCCTATAGTGAGTCGTATTACGCGCGCTCACTGGCCGTCGTTTTACAACGTCGTGACTGGGA
AAACCCTGGCGTTACCCAACTTAATCGCCTTGCAGCACATCCCCCTTTCGCCAGCTGGCGTAATAGCGAA
GAGGCCCGCACCGATCGCCCTTCCCAACAGTTGCGCAGCCTGAATGGCGAATGGG
[124 nt withheld, positions 3346-3469]
C
[91 nt withheld, positions 3471-3561]
A
[49 nt withheld, positions 3563-3611]
CCTTTGACGTTGGAGTCCACGTTCTTT
[37 nt withheld, positions 3639-3675]
ACCCTATCTCGGTCTATTCTTTTGATTTATAAGGGATTTTGCCGATTTCGGCCTATTGGTTAAAAAATGA
GCTGATTTAACAAAAATTTAACGCGAATTTTAACAAAATATTAACGCTTACAATTTAGGTGGCACTTTTC
GGGGAAATGTGCGCGGAACCCCTATTTGTTTATTTTTCTAAATACATTCAAATATGTATCCGCTCATGAG
ACAATAACCCTGATAAATGCTTCAATAATATTGAAAAAGGAAGAGTATGAGTATTCAACATTTCCGTGTC
GCCCTTATTCCCTTTTTTGCGGCATTTTGCCTTCCTGTTTTTGCTCACCCAGAAACGCTGGTGAAAGTAA
AAGATGCTGAAGATCAGTTGGGTGCACGAGTGGGTTACATCGAACTGGATCTCAACAGCGGTAAGATCCT
TGAGAGTTTTCGCCCCGAAGAACGTTTTCCAATGATGAGCACTTTTAAAGTTCTGCTATGTGGCGCGGTA
TTATCCCGTATTGACGCCGGGCAAGAGCAACTCGGTCGCCGCATACACTATTCTCAGAATGACTTGGTTG
AGTACTCACCAGTCACAGAAAAGCATCTTACGGATGGCATGACAGTAAGAGAATTATGCAGTGCTGCCAT
AACCATGAGTGATAACACTGCGGCCAACTTACTTCTGACAACGATCGGAGGACCGAAGGAGCTAACCGCT
TTTTTGCACAACATGGGGGATCATGTAACTCGCCTTGATCGTTGGGAACCGGAGCTGAATGAAGCCATAC
CAAACGACGAGCGTGACACCACGATGCCTGTAGCAATGGCAACAACGTTGCGCAAACTATTAACTGGCGA
ACTACTTACTCTAGCTTCCCGGCAACAATTAATAGACTGGATGGAGGCGGATAAAGTTGCAGGACCACTT
CTGCGCTCGGCCCTTCCGGCTGGCTGGTTTATTGCTGATAAATCTGGAGCCGGTGAGCGTGGGTCTCGCG
GTATCATTGCAGCACTGGGGCCAGATGGTAAGCCCTCCCGTATCGTAGTTATCTACACGACGGGGAGTCA
GGCAACTATGGATGAACGAAATAGACAGATCGCTGAGATAGGTGCCTCACTGATTAAGCATTGGTAACTG
TCAGACCAAGTTTACTCATATATACTTTAGATTGATTTAAAACTTCATTTTTAATTTAAAAGGATCTAGG
TGAAGATCCTTTTTGATAATCTCATGACCAAAATCCCTTAACGTGAGTTTTCGTTCCACTGAGCGTCAGA
CCCCGTAGAAAAGATCAAAGGATCTTCTTGAGATCCTTTTTTTCTGCGCGTAATCTGCTGCTTGCAAACA
AAAAAACCACCGCTACCAGCGGTGGTTTGTTTGCCGGATCAAGAGCTACCAACTCTTTTTCCGAAGGTAA
CTGGCTTCAGCAGAGCGCAGATACCAAATACTGTTCTTCTAGTGTAGCCGTAGTTAGGCCACCACTTCAA
GAACTCTGTAGCACCGCCTACATACCTCGCTCTGCTAATCCTGTTACCAGTGGCTGCTGCCAGTGGCGAT
AAGTCGTGTCTTACCGGGTTGGACTCAAGACGATAGTTACCGGATAAGGCGCAGCGGTCGGGCTGAACGG
GGGGTTCGTGCACACAGCCCAGCTTGGAGCGAACGACCTACACCGAACTGAGATACCTACAGCGTGAGCT
ATGAGAAAGCGCCACGCTTCCCGAAGGGAGAAAGGCGGACAGGTATCCGGTAAGCGGCAGGGTCGGAACA
GGAGAGCGCACGAGGGAGCTTCCAGGGGGAAACGCCTGGTATCTTTATAGTCCTGTCGGGTTTCGCCACC
TCTGACTTGAGCGTCGATTTTTGTGATGCTCGTCAGGGGGGCGGAGCCTATGGAAAAACGCCAGCAACGC
GGCCTTTTTACGGTTCCTGGCCTTTTGCTGGCCTTTTGCTCACATGTTCTTTCCTGCGTTATCCCCTGAT
TCTGTGGATAACCGTATTACCGCCTTTGAGTGAGCTGATACCGCTCGCCGCAGCCGAACGACCGAGCGCA
GCGAGTCAGTGAGCGAGGAAGCGGAAGAGCGCCCAATACGCAAACCGCCTCTCCCCGCGCGTTGGCCGAT
TCATTAATGCAGCTGGCACGACAGGTTTCCCGACTGGAAAGCGGGCAGTGAGCGCAACGCAATTAATGTG
AGTTAGCTCACTCATTAGGCACCCCAGGCTTTACACTTTATGCTTCCGGCTCGTATGTTGTGTGGAATTG
TGAGCGGATAACAATTTCACACAGGAAACAGCTATGACCATGATTACGCCAAGCGCGCAATTAACCCTCA
CTAAAGGGAACAAAAGCTGGAGCTGCAAGCTTAATGTAGTCTTATGCAATACTCTTGTAGTCTTGCAACA
TGGTAACGATGAGTTAGCAACATGCCTTACAAGGAGAGAAAAAGCACCGTGCATGCCGATTGGTGGAAGT
AAGGTGGTACGATCGTGCCTTATTAGGAAGGCAACAGACGGGTCTGACATGGATTGGACGAACCACTGAA
TTGCCGCATTGCAGAGATATTGTATTTAAGTGCCTAGCTCGATACATAAACGGGTCTCTCTGGTTAGACC
AGATCTGAGCCTGGGAGCTCTCTGGCTAACTAGGGAACCCACTGCTTAAGCCTCAATAAAGCTTGCCTTG
AGTGCTTCAAGTAGTGTGTGCCCGTCTGTTGTGTGACTCTGGTAACTAGAGATCCCTCAGACCCTTTTAG
TCAGTGTGGAAAATCTCTAGCAGTGGCGCCCGAACAGGGACTTGAAAGCGAAAGGGAAACCAGAGGAGCT
CTCTCGACGCAGGACTCGGCTTGCTGAAGCGCGCACGGCAAGAGGCGAGGGGCGGCGACTGGTGAGTACG
CCAAAAATTTTGACTAGCGGAGGCTAGAAGGAGAGAGATGGGTGCGAGAGCGTCAGTATTAAGCGGGGGA
GAATTAGATCGCGATGGGAAAAAATTCGGTTAAGGCCAGGGGGAAAGAAAAAATATAAATTAAAACATAT
AGTATGGGCAAGCAGGGAGCTAGAACGATTCGCAGTTAATCCTGGCCTGTTAGAAACATCAGAAGGCTGT
AGACAAATACTGGGACAGCTACAACCATCCCTTCAGACAGGATCAGAAGAACTTAGATCATTATATAATA
CAGTAGCAACCCTCTATTGTGTGCATCAAAGGATAGAGATAAAAGACACCAAGGAAGCTTTAGACAAGAT
AGAGGAAGAGCAAAACAAAAGTAAGACCACCGCACAGCAAGCGGCCGCTGATCTTCAGACCTGGAGGAGG
AGATATGAGGGACAATTGGAGAAGTGAATTATATAAATATAAAGTAGTAAAAATTGAACCATTAGGAGTA
GCACCCACCAAGGCAAAGAGAAGAGTGGTGCAGAGAGAAAAAAGAGCAGTGGGAATAGGAGCTTTGTTCC
TTGGGTTCTTGGGAGCAGCAGGAAGCACTATGGGCGCAGCGTCAATGACGCTGACGGTACAGGCCAGACA
ATTATTGTCTGGTATAGTGCAGCAGCAGAACAATTTGCTGAGGGCTATTGAGGCGCAACAGCATCTGTTG
CAACTCACAGTCTGGGGCATCAAGCAGCTCCAGGCAAGAATCCTGGCTGTGGAAAGATACCTAAAGGATC
AACAGCTCCTGGGGATTTGGGGTTGCTCTGGAAAACTCATTTGCACCACTGCTGTGCCTTGGAATGCTAG
TTGGAGTAATAAATCTCTGGAACAGATTTGGAATCACACGACCTGGATGGAGTGGGACAGAGAAATTAAC
AATTACACAAGCTTAATACACTCCTTAATTGAAGAATCGCAAAACCAGCAAGAAAAGAATGAACAAGAAT
TATTGGAATTAGATAAATGGGCAAGTTTGTGGAATTGGTTTAACATAACAAATTGGCTGTGGTATATAAA
ATTATTCATAATGATAGTAGGAGGCTTGGTAGGTTTAAGAATAGTTTTTGCTGTACTTTCTATAGTGAAT
AGAGTTAGGCAGGGATATTCACCATTATCGTTTCAGACCCACCTCCCAACCCCGAGGGGACCC
